Addgene plasmid #172723: Spike Display_Part 3 DO
Purpose: Encodes a sfGFP dropout expression cassette in place of Part 3 of HexaPro-D614G spike to be used in the Spike Display system
Depositing lab: IIya Finkelstein. Depositing organization: University of Texas at Austin. Publication: Rapid characterization of spike variants via mammalian cell surface display. Javanmardi K, Chou CW, Terrace CI, Annapareddy A, Kaoud TS, Guo Q, Lutgens J, Zorkic H, Horton AP, Gardner EC, Nguyen G, Boutz DR, Goike J, Voss WN, Kuo HC, Dalby KN, Gollihar JD, Finkelstein IJ. Mol Cell. 2021 Dec 16;81(24):5099-5111.e8. doi: 10.1016/j.molcel.2021.11.024. PubMed 34919820.
Backbone
  Vector backbone: pcDNA5/FRT/TO/intron
  Vector type: Mammalian Expression
Growth in bacteria
  Bacterial resistance: Ampicillin, 100 μg/mL
  Growth temperature: 37°C
  Growth strain: DH5alpha
  Copy number: High Copy
Gene/Insert
  Gene/Insert name: SARS-CoV-2 S HexaPro-D614G (alt name: SARS-CoV-2 S 6P-D614G)
  Species: Severe acute respiratory syndrome coronavirus 2
  Mutation: Ectodomain only (AAs 1-1208); 682-685 (furin site) replaced with 'GSAS'; F817P, A892P, A899P, A942P, K986P, V987P, D614G
  Entrez Gene: S (a.k.a. GU280_gp02, spike glycoprotein)
  Promoter: CMV
  Tag / fusion protein: 3X-FLAG; Strep-Tag II; HRV 3C cut site; PDGFR-B TM (C terminal on backbone)
  Cloning method: Gibson Cloning
Terms and licenses: Academic/Nonprofit Terms; Industry Terms: Not Available to Industry
Depositor comments: Please visit https://www.biorxiv.org/content/10.1101/2021.03.30.437622v2 for bioRxiv preprint.
How to cite: Spike Display_Part 3 DO was a gift from IIya Finkelstein (Addgene plasmid # 172723 ; http://n2t.net/addgene:172723 ; RRID:Addgene_172723)
