[The description below was written by a language model from this plasmid's Addgene catalogue record and pLannotate feature annotations shown in this document.]
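Description:
Spike Display_Part 3 DO is a mammalian expression plasmid built on a pcDNA5/FRT/TO backbone carrying an intron. It serves as an acceptor vector in the Spike Display system for presenting SARS-CoV-2 spike variants on the surface of mammalian cells. It is maintained in E. coli through a high-copy ColE1/pUC-type origin and ampicillin resistance. The backbone also carries an FRT site immediately upstream of a hygromycin resistance coding sequence with an SV40 poly(A) signal, the arrangement used for FLP-mediated integration into a matching genomic FRT site with hygromycin selection.

Expression is driven by the CMV enhancer/promoter followed by tet operator sequences, which allow tetracycline-regulated transcription in cells expressing the Tet repressor. A chimeric β-globin/immunoglobulin intron follows, and a bGH poly(A) signal terminates the unit. The open reading frame begins with an Igκ leader for secretion. It encodes the spike ectodomain in its HexaPro-D614G form, with six stabilising proline substitutions, the furin site replaced by GSAS, and D614G. C-terminal elements are 3xFLAG, Strep-Tag II, an HRV 3C cleavage site and the PDGFRβ transmembrane domain, which anchors the protein in the plasma membrane; the Strep-Tag and 3C site are listed in the catalogue but not annotated in the feature table.

In this plasmid the third spike segment is replaced by a superfolder GFP dropout cassette ending in the bacterial rrnB T1 and T7Te terminators, so the spike coding sequence appears as two flanking fragments. Replacing the cassette with a variant Part 3 fragment should restore the full reading frame, and loss of green fluorescence in bacterial colonies would flag successful assemblies. The record does not annotate the bacterial promoter driving sfGFP or the sites used for the exchange.
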