Features (pLannotate 1.2.2; 30 found; start..end, strand, type, name):
     53..277     +  polyA_signal   bGH poly(A) signal: bovine growth hormone polyadenylation signal
    281..302     +  promoter       SV40 promoter (fragment): SV40 enhancer and early promoter
    323..556     +  rep_origin     f1 ori (fragment) (sequence partly withheld): f1 bacteriophage origin of replication; arrow indicates direction of (+) strand synthesis
    561..608     +  protein_bind   FRT: FLP-mediated recombination occurs in the 8-bp core sequence TCTAGAAA (Turan and Bode, 2011). FLP recombinase from the Saccharomyces cerevisiae 2μ plasmid
    616..1638    +  CDS            HygR: aminoglycoside phosphotransferase from E. coli; aph(4)-Ia; confers resistance to hygromycin
   1648..1773    +  CDS            ble (fragment): BLE_KLEPN - Experimental evidence at protein level: Swiss-Prot protein existence level 1. Binding protein with a strong affinity to the bleomycin family of antibiotics. Binds to CL990; an antimitotic-antibiotic compound. From Klebsiella pneumoniae.
   1768..1889    +  polyA_signal   SV40 poly(A) signal: SV40 polyadenylation signal
   1962..1978    -  protein_bind   lac operator: The lac repressor binds to the lac operator to inhibit transcription in E. coli. This inhibition can be relieved by adding lactose or isopropyl-β-D-thiogalactopyranoside (IPTG). lac repressor encoded by lacI
   1986..2016    -  promoter       lac promoter: promoter for the E. coli lac operon
   2031..2052    -  protein_bind   CAP binding site: CAP binding activates transcription in the presence of cAMP. E. coli catabolite activator protein
   2065..2157    -  CDS            lacI (fragment): lac repressor; lacI; The lac repressor binds to the lac operator to inhibit transcription in E. coli. This inhibition can be relieved by adding lactose or isopropyl-β-D-thiogalactopyranoside (IPTG).
   2340..2928    -  rep_origin     ori: high-copy-number ColE1/pMB1/pBR322/pUC origin of replication
   3099..3959    -  CDS            AmpR: β-lactamase; bla; confers resistance to ampicillin, carbenicillin, and related antibiotics
   3960..4051    -  promoter       AmpR promoter: bla
   4123..4175    -  misc_feature   bom (fragment): basis of mobility region from pBR322
   4330..4709    +  enhancer       CMV enhancer: human cytomegalovirus immediate early enhancer
   4710..4913    +  promoter       CMV promoter: human cytomegalovirus (CMV) immediate early promoter
   4915..4934    +  promoter       PLtetO-1 promoter (fragment): modified phage lambda PL promoter with tet operator sites (Lutz and Bujard, 1997)
   4936..4955    +  promoter       PLtetO-1 promoter (fragment): modified phage lambda PL promoter with tet operator sites (Lutz and Bujard, 1997)
   4963..4996    +  promoter       TRE3GV promoter (fragment): 3rd-generation Tet-responsive promoter that can be activated by binding of Tet-On® 3G, optimized for retroviral and lentiviral vectors
   5107..5239    +  intron         chimeric intron: chimera between introns from human β-globin and immunoglobulin heavy chain genes
   5284..5302    +  promoter       T7 promoter: promoter for bacteriophage T7 RNA polymerase
   5348..5410    +  sig_peptide    Igκ leader: leader sequence from mouse immunoglobulin κ light chain
   5411..6976    +  CDS            S (fragment): SPIKE_SARS2 - Experimental evidence at protein level: Swiss-Prot protein existence level 1. [Spike glycoprotein]: May down-regulate host tetherin (BST2) by lysosomal degradation, thereby counteracting its antiviral activity. From Severe acute respiratory syndrome coronavirus 2 (2019-nCoV) (SARS-CoV-2).
   7155..7868    +  CDS            superfolder GFP: GFP variant that folds robustly even when fused to poorly folded proteins (Pédelacq et al., 2006)
   7880..7951    +  terminator     rrnB T1 terminator: transcription terminator T1 from the E. coli rrnB gene
   7967..7994    +  terminator     T7Te terminator: phage T7 early transcription terminator
   7995..9275    +  CDS            S (fragment): SPIKE_SARS2 - Experimental evidence at protein level: Swiss-Prot protein existence level 1. [Spike glycoprotein]: May down-regulate host tetherin (BST2) by lysosomal degradation, thereby counteracting its antiviral activity. From Severe acute respiratory syndrome coronavirus 2 (2019-nCoV) (SARS-CoV-2).
   9372..9437    +  CDS            3xFLAG: three tandem FLAG® epitope tags, followed by an enterokinase cleavage site
   9540..9686    +  CDS            PDGFRβ TM domain: transmembrane domain from platelet derived growth factor receptor beta
>Addgene plasmid #172723 | Spike Display_Part 3 DO | addgene full sequence | sequence record 339286 | Addgene NGS Result
TAACGGCCGCTCGAGTCTAGAGGGCCCGTTTAAACCCGCTGATCAGCCTCGACTGTGCCTTCTAGTTGCC
AGCCATCTGTTGTTTGCCCCTCCCCCGTGCCTTCCTTGACCCTGGAAGGTGCCACTCCCACTGTCCTTTC
CTAATAAAATGAGGAAATTGCATCGCATTGTCTGAGTAGGTGTCATTCTATTCTGGGGGGTGGGGTGGGG
CAGGACAGCAAGGGGGAGGATTGGGAAGACAATAGCAGGCATGCTGGGGATGCGGTGGGCTCTATGGCTT
CTGAGGCGGAAAGAACCAGCTGGGGCTCTAGGGGGTATCCCC
[124 nt withheld, positions 323-446]
C
[91 nt withheld, positions 448-538]
AGGGTGATGGTTCACGTACCTAGAAGTTCCTATTCCGAAGTTCCTATTCTCTAGAAAGTATAGGAACTTC
CTTGGCCAAAAAGCCTGAACTCACCGCGACGTCTGTCGAGAAGTTTCTGATCGAAAAGTTCGACAGCGTC
TCCGACCTGATGCAGCTCTCGGAGGGCGAAGAATCTCGTGCTTTCAGCTTCGATGTAGGAGGGCGTGGAT
ATGTCCTGCGGGTAAATAGCTGCGCCGATGGTTTCTACAAAGATCGTTATGTTTATCGGCACTTTGCATC
GGCCGCGCTCCCGATTCCGGAAGTGCTTGACATTGGGGAATTCAGCGAGAGCCTGACCTATTGCATCTCC
CGCCGTGCACAGGGTGTCACGTTGCAAGACCTGCCTGAAACCGAACTGCCCGCTGTTCTGCAGCCGGTCG
CGGAGGCCATGGATGCGATCGCTGCGGCCGATCTTAGCCAGACGAGCGGGTTCGGCCCATTCGGACCGCA
AGGAATCGGTCAATACACTACATGGCGTGATTTCATATGCGCGATTGCTGATCCCCATGTGTATCACTGG
CAAACTGTGATGGACGACACCGTCAGTGCGTCCGTCGCGCAGGCTCTCGATGAGCTGATGCTTTGGGCCG
AGGACTGCCCCGAAGTCCGGCACCTCGTGCACGCGGATTTCGGCTCCAACAATGTCCTGACGGACAATGG
CCGCATAACAGCGGTCATTGACTGGAGCGAGGCGATGTTCGGGGATTCCCAATACGAGGTCGCCAACATC
TTCTTCTGGAGGCCGTGGTTGGCTTGTATGGAGCAGCAGACGCGCTACTTCGAGCGGAGGCATCCGGAGC
TTGCAGGATCGCCGCGGCTCCGGGCGTATATGCTCCGCATTGGTCTTGACCAACTCTATCAGAGCTTGGT
TGACGGCAATTTCGATGATGCAGCTTGGGCGCAGGGTCGATGCGACGCAATCGTCCGATCCGGAGCCGGG
ACTGTCGGGCGTACACAAATCGCCCGCAGAAGCGCGGCCGTCTGGACCGATGGCTGTGTAGAAGTACTCG
CCGATAGTGGAAACCGACGCCCCAGCACTCGTCCGAGGGCAAAGGAATAGCACGTACTACGAGATTTCGA
TTCCACCGCCGCCTTCTATGAAAGGTTGGGCTTCGGAATCGTTTTCCGGGACGCCGGCTGGATGATCCTC
CAGCGCGGGGATCTCATGCTGGAGTTCTTCGCCCACCCCAACTTGTTTATTGCAGCTTATAATGGTTACA
AATAAAGCAATAGCATCACAAATTTCACAAATAAAGCATTTTTTTCACTGCATTCTAGTTGTGGTTTGTC
CAAACTCATCAATGTATCTTATCATGTCTGTATACCGTCGACCTCTAGCTAGAGCTTGGCGTAATCATGG
TCATAGCTGTTTCCTGTGTGAAATTGTTATCCGCTCACAATTCCACACAACATACGAGCCGGAAGCATAA
AGTGTAAAGCCTGGGGTGCCTAATGAGTGAGCTAACTCACATTAATTGCGTTGCGCTCACTGCCCGCTTT
CCAGTCGGGAAACCTGTCGTGCCAGCTGCATTAATGAATCGGCCAACGCGCGGGGAGAGGCGGTTTGCGT
ATTGGGCGCTCTTCCGCTTCCTCGCTCACTGACTCGCTGCGCTCGGTCGTTCGGCTGCGGCGAGCGGTAT
CAGCTCACTCAAAGGCGGTAATACGGTTATCCACAGAATCAGGGGATAACGCAGGAAAGAACATGTGAGC
AAAAGGCCAGCAAAAGGCCAGGAACCGTAAAAAGGCCGCGTTGCTGGCGTTTTTCCATAGGCTCCGCCCC
CCTGACGAGCATCACAAAAATCGACGCTCAAGTCGGAGGTGGCGAAACCCGACAGGACTATAAAGATACC
AGGCGTTTCCCCCTGGAAGCTCCCTCGTGCGCTCTCCTGTTCCGACCCTGCCGCTTACCGGATACCTGTC
CGCCTTTCTCCCTTCGGGAAGCGTGGCGCTTTCTCATAGCTCACGCTGTAGGTATCTCAGTTCGGTGTAG
GTCGTTCGCTCCAAGCTGGGCTGTGTGCACGAACCCCCCGTTCAGCCCGACCGCTGCGCCTTATCCGGTA
ACTATCGTCTTGAGTCCAACCCGGTAAGACACGACTTATCGCCACTGGCAGCAGCCACTGGTAACAGGAT
TAGCAGAGCGAGGTATGTAGGCGGTGCTACAGAGTTCTTGAAGTGGTGGCCTAACTACGGCTACACTAGA
AGAACAGTATTTGGTATCTGCGCTCTGCTGAAGCCAGTTACCTTCGGAAAAAGAGTTGGTAGCTCTTGAT
CCGGCAAACAAACCACCGCTGGTAGCGGTGGTTTTTTTGTTTGCAAGCAGCAGATTACGCGCAGAAAAAA
AGGATCTCAAGAAGATCCTTTGATCTTTTCTACGGGGTCTGACGCTCAGTGGAACGAAAACTCACGTTAA
GGGATTTTGGTCATGAGATTATCAAAAAGGATCTTCACCTAGATCCTTTTAAATTAAAAATGAAGTTTTA
AATCAATCTAAAGTATATATGAGTAAACTTGGTCTGACAGTTACCAATGCTTAATCAGTGAGGCACCTAT
CTCAGCGATCTGTCTATTTCGTTCATCCATAGTTGCCTGACTCCCCGTCGTGTAGATAACTACGATACGG
GAGGGCTTACCATCTGGCCCCAGTGCTGCAATGATACCGCGAGACCCACGCTCACCGGCTCCAGATTTAT
CAGCAATAAACCAGCCAGCCGGAAGGGCCGAGCGCAGAAGTGGTCCTGCAACTTTATCCGCCTCCATCCA
GTCTATTAATTGTTGCCGGGAAGCTAGAGTAAGTAGTTCGCCAGTTAATAGTTTGCGCAACGTTGTTGCC
ATTGCTACAGGCATCGTGGTGTCACGCTCGTCGTTTGGTATGGCTTCATTCAGCTCCGGTTCCCAACGAT
CAAGGTGAGTTACATGATCCCCCATGTTGTGCAAAAAAGCGGTTAGCTCCTTCGGTCCTCCGATCGTTGT
CAGAAGTAAGTTGGCCGCAGTGTTATCACTCATGGTTATGGCAGCACTGCATAATTCTCTTACTGTCATG
CCATCCGTAAGATGCTTTTCTGTGACTGGTGAGTACTCAACCAAGTCATTCTGAGAATAGTGTATGCGGC
GACCGAGTTGCTCTTGCCCGGCGTCAATACGGGATAATACCGCGCCACATAGCAGAACTTTAAAAGTGCT
CATCATTGGAAAACGTTCTTCGGGGCGAAAACTCTCAAGGATCTTACCGCTGTTGAGATCCAGTTCGATG
TAACCCACTCGTGCACCCAACTGATCTTCAGCATCTTTTACTTTCACCAGCGTTTCTGGGTGAGCAAAAA
CAGGAAGGCAAAATGCCGCAAAAAAGGGAATAAGGGCGACACGGAAATGTTGAATACTCATACTCTTCCT
TTTTCAATATTATTGAAGCATTTATCAGGGTTATTGTCTCATGAGCGGATACATATTTGAATGTATTTAG
AAAAATAAACAAATAGGGGTTCCGCACACATTTCCCCGAAAAGTGCCACCTGACGTCGACGGATCGGGAG
ATCTCCCGATCCCCTATGGTGCACTCTCAGTACAATCTGCTCTGATGCCGCATAGTTAAGCCAGTATCTG
CTCCCTGCTTGTGTGTTGGAGGTCGCTGAGTAGTGCGCGAGCAAAATTTAAGCTACAACAAGGCAAGGCT
TGACCGACAATTGCATGAAGAATCTGCTTAGGGTTAGGCGTTTTGCGCTGCTTCGCGATGTACGGGCCAG
ATATACGCGTTGACATTGATTATTGACTAGTTATTAATAGTAATCAATTACGGGGTCATTAGTTCATAGC
CCATATATGGAGTTCCGCGTTACATAACTTACGGTAAATGGCCCGCCTGGCTGACCGCCCAACGACCCCC
GCCCATTGACGTCAATAATGACGTATGTTCCCATAGTAACGCCAATAGGGACTTTCCATTGACGTCAATG
GGTGGAGTATTTACGGTAAACTGCCCACTTGGCAGTACATCAAGTGTATCATATGCCAAGTACGCCCCCT
ATTGACGTCAATGACGGTAAATGGCCCGCCTGGCATTATGCCCAGTACATGACCTTATGGGACTTTCCTA
CTTGGCAGTACATCTACGTATTAGTCATCGCTATTACCATGGTGATGCGGTTTTGGCAGTACATCAATGG
GCGTGGATAGCGGTTTGACTCACGGGGATTTCCAAGTCTCCACCCCATTGACGTCAATGGGAGTTTGTTT
TGGCACCAAAATCAACGGGACTTTCCAAAATGTCGTAACAACTCCGCCCCATTGACGCAAATGGGCGGTA
GGCGTGTACGGTGGGAGGTCTATATAAGCAGAGCTCTCCCTATCAGTGATAGAGATCTCCCTATCAGTGA
TAGAGATCGTCGACGAGCTCGTTTAGTGAACCGTCAGATCGCCTGGAGACGCCATCCACGCTGTTTTGAC
CTCCATAGAAGACACCGGGACCGATCCAGCCTCCGGACTCTAGCGTTTAAACTTAAGCTGCAGAAGTTGG
TCGTGAGGCACTGGGCAGGTAAGTATCAAGGTTACAAGACAGGTTTAAGGAGACCAATAGAAACTGGGCT
TGTCGAGACAGAGAAGACTCTTGCGTTTCTGATAGGCACCTATTGGTCTTACTGACATCCACTTTGCCTT
TCTCTCCACAGGTGTCCACTCCCAGTTCAATTACAGCTCTTAAGGCTAGAGTACTTAATACGACTCACTA
TAGGCTAGCCTCGAGAATTCACGCGTGGTACCTCTAGAGTCGACCCGGGATGGAGACAGACACACTCCTG
CTATGGGTACTGCTGCTCTGGGTTCCAGGTTCCACTGGTGACATGTTCGTGTTCCTGGTGCTCCTGCCTC
TGGTGAGCAGCCAGTGCGTGAACCTGACCACCCGAACCCAGCTCCCACCAGCCTACACCAACAGCTTTAC
ACGGGGCGTGTACTACCCTGACAAGGTGTTCAGATCTAGCGTCCTGCACAGCACTCAGGACCTCTTCCTG
CCGTTCTTCAGCAACGTGACATGGTTCCACGCCATCCACGTGAGCGGCACAAACGGAACCAAGCGGTTTG
ATAACCCCGTCCTGCCATTCAATGATGGAGTTTACTTCGCCAGTACCGAGAAGAGTAACATCATCCGGGG
CTGGATCTTCGGCACCACCCTGGATAGCAAAACACAGAGCCTCCTGATCGTGAACAATGCCACGAACGTC
GTGATCAAGGTGTGCGAGTTCCAGTTTTGCAATGATCCTTTCCTGGGTGTGTACTACCACAAGAACAACA
AGAGCTGGATGGAAAGCGAGTTCAGAGTCTACAGCAGCGCCAACAACTGCACATTCGAGTACGTCTCTCA
GCCTTTTCTGATGGACCTTGAGGGGAAACAAGGCAACTTCAAGAACCTGAGAGAATTCGTGTTCAAGAAC
ATCGACGGCTACTTCAAAATCTACTCCAAGCACACACCCATCAACCTGGTCCGGGACCTCCCTCAGGGCT
TCAGCGCCCTGGAACCCCTGGTCGACCTGCCCATAGGCATCAACATAACGCGGTTCCAAACCCTGCTGGC
CCTGCATAGATCCTACCTGACTCCTGGCGACAGCAGCAGCGGATGGACCGCCGGAGCTGCAGCCTACTAT
GTGGGCTACCTGCAACCTAGAACCTTCCTGCTGAAGTACAACGAGAACGGCACAATCACAGACGCCGTCG
ACTGCGCCCTGGACCCTCTCTCTGAGACAAAGTGCACCCTGAAGTCCTTCACCGTGGAAAAGGGCATCTA
CCAGACCAGCAACTTCCGGGTGCAGCCTACAGAGAGCATCGTGCGATTTCCAAACATTACCAACCTCTGC
CCCTTCGGCGAGGTGTTTAACGCCACAAGATTTGCCTCCGTTTACGCCTGGAATAGAAAGAGAATCAGCA
ATTGTGTGGCCGACTACTCCGTGCTGTATAACAGCGCCTCTTTCAGCACCTTCAAGTGCTACGGCGTTTC
CCCAACAAAGCTGAATGACCTGTGCTTCACCAACGTGTACGCCGACTCCTTCGTAATTAGAGGCGATGAG
GTGCGGCAGATCGCACCAGGCCAGACCGGTAAGATCGCTGACTACAACTATAAGCTGCCTGATGATTTTA
CAGGCTGCGTGATCGCCTGGAACTCTAACAACCTGGATAGCAAGGTGGGCGGCAACTACAACTACCTGTA
CCGGCTGTTTCGCAAGTCTAACCTGAAACCTTTCGAGAGAGACATCTCCACAGAGATCTACCAGGCCGGT
TCTACACCTTGTAACGGGGTGGAAGGCTTCAACTGTTACTTCCCTCTGCAAAGCTACGGCTTCCAGCCTA
CCAATGGAGTCGGCTACCAGCCATACCGGGTGGTCGTGCTGTCCTTCGAGTTACTCCACGCCCCCGCCAG
GTGGCAGGTGGAAAGTGAAACGTGATTTCATGCGTCATTTTGAACATTTTGTAAATCTTATTTAATAATG
TGTGCGGCAATTCACATTTAATTTATGAATGTTTTCTTAACATCGCGGCAACTCAAGAAACGGCAGGTTC
GGATCTTAGCTACTAGAGAAAGAGGAGAAATACTAGATGCGTAAAGGCGAAGAGCTGTTCACTGGTGTCG
TCCCTATTCTGGTGGAACTGGATAGTGATGTCAACGGTCATAAGTTTTCCGTGCGTGGCGAGGGTGAAGG
TGACGCAACTAATGGTAAACTGACGCTGAAGTTCATCTGTACTACTGGTAAACTGCCGGTTCCTTGGCCG
ACTCTGGTAACGACGCTGACTTATGGTGTTCAGTGCTTTGCTCGTTATCCGGACCATATGAAGCAGCATG
ACTTCTTCAAGTCCGCCATGCCGGAAGGCTATGTGCAGGAACGCACGATTTCCTTTAAGGATGACGGCAC
GTACAAAACGCGTGCGGAAGTGAAATTTGAAGGCGATACCCTGGTAAACCGCATTGAGCTGAAAGGCATT
GACTTTAAAGAGGACGGCAATATCCTGGGCCATAAGCTGGAATACAATTTTAACAGCCACAATGTTTACA
TCACCGCCGATAAACAAAAAAATGGCATTAAAGCGAATTTTAAAATTCGCCACAACGTGGAGGATGGCAG
CGTGCAGCTGGCTGATCACTACCAGCAAAACACTCCAATCGGTGATGGTCCTGTTCTGCTGCCAGACAAT
CACTATCTGAGCACGCAAAGCGTTCTGTCTAAAGATCCGAACGAGAAACGCGATCATATGGTTCTGCTGG
AGTTCGTAACCGCAGCGGGCATCACGCATGGTATGGATGAACTGTACAAATGACCAGGCATCAAATAAAA
CGAAAGGCTCAGTCGAAAGACTGGGCCTTTCGTTTTATCTGTTGTTTGTCGGTGAACGCTCTCTACTAGA
GTCACACTGGCTCACCTTCGGGTGGGCCTTTCTGCGTTTATACACCTGCCACCGATCTACAAGACCCCAC
CTATCAAGGACTTCGGCGGCTTTAACTTTAGCCAGATTCTCCCTGATCCTTCTAAGCCTAGCAAGCGGAG
CCCTATCGAGGATCTGCTGTTCAACAAGGTCACCCTGGCCGATGCCGGCTTTATCAAACAGTATGGCGAT
TGCCTGGGCGACATAGCCGCCAGAGATCTGATCTGCGCCCAGAAATTCAACGGCCTGACAGTTCTCCCAC
CTCTGCTGACCGACGAGATGATCGCTCAGTACACCTCTGCCCTGCTGGCTGGCACCATCACATCTGGGTG
GACATTTGGCGCCGGCCCCGCCCTGCAGATCCCCTTTCCCATGCAGATGGCCTATAGATTCAACGGAATC
GGCGTGACCCAGAACGTGCTGTATGAAAACCAGAAGCTGATCGCTAACCAGTTCAATTCTGCCATCGGCA
AGATCCAGGACTCCCTCTCCTCTACCCCCAGCGCCCTGGGCAAACTGCAGGACGTGGTGAATCAGAACGC
CCAAGCCCTGAACACCCTGGTGAAGCAGCTCAGCAGCAATTTTGGCGCCATCAGCTCTGTGCTGAACGAT
ATCCTGTCTAGACTGGACCCTCCAGAAGCCGAAGTCCAGATCGATAGACTGATCACAGGCAGACTGCAGT
CCCTGCAAACCTACGTGACCCAACAGCTGATCAGGGCCGCTGAAATAAGAGCCAGCGCCAATCTCGCCGC
TACCAAGATGTCCGAGTGTGTGCTGGGACAGTCTAAACGCGTTGACTTCTGCGGCAAAGGCTATCACCTG
ATGAGCTTCCCCCAGAGCGCGCCGCACGGCGTGGTGTTCCTGCATGTGACATACGTGCCTGCCCAAGAGA
AGAATTTCACAACCGCCCCTGCCATCTGCCACGACGGCAAGGCCCACTTCCCAAGAGAGGGCGTTTTCGT
TTCCAATGGCACACACTGGTTCGTGACACAAAGAAACTTCTACGAACCCCAGATTATCACCACCGACAAC
ACCTTCGTGAGTGGCAATTGTGACGTGGTCATCGGAATCGTGAACAACACAGTGTACGACCCTCTGCAAC
CTGAGCTGGACTCTTTTAAGGAAGAGCTGGACAAGTACTTTAAAAACCACACCAGCCCCGATGTGGACCT
GGGCGACATCAGTGGCATTAACGCCAGCGTGGTGAACATCCAAAAGGAAATCGACAGACTGAACGAGGTG
GCCAAGAACCTGAACGAGTCCCTGATCGACCTGCAGGAGCTCGGCAAATACGAGCAGGGATCCGGATACA
TCCCCGAGGCCCCCAGAGATGGCCAGGCCTACGTGCGGAAGGACGGCGAGTGGGTACTGCTGAGCACATT
CCTGGGCAGATCCGACTACAAAGACCATGACGGTGATTATAAAGATCATGACATCGATTACAAGGATGAC
GATGACAAGAGCGCCTGGTCCCACCCCCAGTTCGAGAAGGGATCCCTGGAGGTGCTGTTCCAGGGCCCAG
GCGGCGGCGGTAGTGGAGGGGGCGGATCTGGCGGCTCAGCTGCTGTGGGCCAGGACACGCAGGAGGTCAT
CGTGGTGCCACACTCCTTGCCCTTTAAGGTGGTGGTGATCTCAGCCATCCTGGCCCTGGTGGTGCTCACC
ATCATCTCCCTTATCATCCTCATCATGCTTTGGCAGAAGAAGCCACGT
